>Addgene plasmid #191269 | PiggyBac dCas9-VPR | addgene full sequence | sequence record 378348 | Addgene NGS Result
TCAATACGGGATAATACCGCGCCACATAGCAGAACTTTAAAAGTGCTCATCATTGGAAAACGTTCTTCGG
GGCGAAAACTCTCAAGGATCTTACCGCTGTTGAGATCCAGTTCGATGTAACCCACTCGTGCACCCAACTG
ATCTTCAGCATCTTTTACTTTCACCAGCGTTTCTGGGTGAGCAAAAACAGGAAGGCAAAATGCCGCAAAA
AAGGGAATAAGGGCGACACGGAAATGTTGAATACTCATACTCTTCCTTTTTCAATATTATTGAAGCATTT
ATCAGGGTTATTGTCTCATGAGCGGATACATATTTGAATGTATTTAGAAAAATAAACAAATAGGGGTTCC
GCGCACATTTCCCCGAAAAGTGCCACCTAAATTGTAAGCGTTAATATTTTGTTAAAATTCGCGTTAAATT
TTTGTTAAATCAGCTCATTTTTTAACCAATAGGCCGAAATCGGCAAAATCCCTTATAAATCAAAAGAATA
GACCGAGATAGGGT
[37 nt withheld, positions 505-541]
AAAGAACGTGGACTCCAACGTCAAAGG
[49 nt withheld, positions 569-617]
T
[91 nt withheld, positions 619-709]
G
[124 nt withheld, positions 711-834]
CCCATTCGCCATTCAGGCTGCGCAACTGTTGGGAAGGGCGATCGGTGCGGGCCTCTTCGCTATTACGCCA
GCTGGCGAAAGGGGGATGTGCTGCAAGGCGATTAAGTTGGGTAACGCCAGGGTTTTCCCAGTCACGACGT
TGTAAAACGACGGCCAGTGAGCGCGCCTCGTTCATTCACGTTTTTGAACCCGTGGAGGACGGGCAGACTC
GCGGTGCAAATGTGTTTTACAGCGTGATGGAGCAGATGAAGATGCTCGACACGCTGCAGAACACGCAGCT
AGATTAACCCTAGAAAGATAATCATATTGTGACGTACGTTAAAGATAATCATGTGTAAAATTGACGCATG
TGTTTTATCGGTCTGTATATCGAGGTTTATTTATTAATTTGAATAGATATTAAGTTTTATTATATTTACA
CTTACATACTAATAATAAATTCAACAAACAATTTATTTATGTTTATTTATTTATTAAAAAAAACAAAAAC
TCAAAATTTCTTCTATAAAGTAACAAAACTTTTATGAGGGACAGCCCCCCCCCAAAGCCCCCAGGGATGT
AATTACGTCCCTCCCCCGCTAGGGGGCAGCAGCGAGCCGCCCGGGGCTCCGCTCCGGTCCGGCGCTCCCC
CCGCATCCCCGAGCCGGCAGCGTGCGGGGACAGCCCGGGCACGGGGAAGGTGGCACGGGATCGCTTTCCT
CTGAACGCTTCTCGCTGCTCTTTGAGCCTGCAGACACCTGGGGGGATACGGGGAAAAGGCCTCCACGGCC
AGACTAGACGAGTTTACTCCCTATCAGTGATAGAGAACGATGTCGAGTTTACTCCCTATCAGTGATAGAG
AACGTATGTCGAGTTTACTCCCTATCAGTGATAGAGAACGTATGTCGAGTTTACTCCCTATCAGTGATAG
AGAACGTATGTCGAGTTTATCCCTATCAGTGATAGAGAACGTATGTCGAGTTTACTCCCTATCAGTGATA
GAGAACGTATGTCGAGGTAGGCGTGTACGGTGGGAGGCCTATATAAGCAGAGCTCGTTTAGTGAACCGTC
AGATCGCACCGGTGGTACCGACTCGAATTCCGCCCGGGCATGGACGCATTGGACGATTTTGATCTGGATA
TGCTGGGAAGTGACGCCCTCGATGATTTTGACCTTGACATGCTTGGTTCGGATGCCCTTGATGACTTTGA
CCTCGACATGCTCGGCAGTGACGCCCTTGATGATTTCGACCTGGACATGCTGATTAACTCTAGAAGTTCC
GGATCTCCGAAAAAGAAACGCAAAGTTGGTAGCCAGTACCTGCCCGACACCGACGACCGGCACCGGATCG
AGGAAAAGCGGAAGCGGACCTACGAGACATTCAAGAGCATCATGAAGAAGTCCCCCTTCAGCGGCCCCAC
CGACCCTAGACCTCCACCTAGAAGAATCGCCGTGCCCAGCAGATCCAGCGCCAGCGTGCCAAAACCTGCC
CCCCAGCCTTACCCCTTCACCAGCAGCCTGAGCACCATCAACTACGACGAGTTCCCTACCATGGTGTTCC
CCAGCGGCCAGATCTCTCAGGCCTCTGCTCTGGCTCCAGCCCCTCCTCAGGTGCTGCCTCAGGCTCCTGC
TCCTGCACCAGCTCCAGCCATGGTGTCTGCACTGGCTCAGGCACCAGCACCCGTGCCTGTGCTGGCTCCT
GGACCTCCACAGGCTGTGGCTCCACCAGCCCCTAAACCTACACAGGCCGGCGAGGGCACACTGTCTGAAG
CTCTGCTGCAGCTGCAGTTCGACGACGAGGATCTGGGAGCCCTGCTGGGAAACAGCACCGATCCTGCCGT
GTTCACCGACCTGGCCAGCGTGGACAACAGCGAGTTCCAGCAGCTGCTGAACCAGGGCATCCCTGTGGCC
CCTCACACCACCGAGCCCATGCTGATGGAATACCCCGAGGCCATCACCCGGCTCGTGACAGGCGCTCAGA
GGCCTCCTGATCCAGCTCCTGCCCCTCTGGGAGCACCAGGCCTGCCTAATGGACTGCTGTCTGGCGACGA
GGACTTCAGCTCTATCGCCGATATGGATTTCTCAGCCTTGCTGGGCTCTGGCAGCGGCAGCCGGGATTCC
AGGGAAGGGATGTTTTTGCCGAAGCCTGAGGCCGGCTCCGCTATTAGTGACGTGTTTGAGGGCCGCGAGG
TGTGCCAGCCAAAACGAATCCGGCCATTTCATCCTCCAGGAAGTCCATGGGCCAACCGCCCACTCCCCGC
CAGCCTCGCACCAACACCAACCGGTCCAGTACATGAGCCAGTCGGGTCACTGACCCCGGCACCAGTCCCT
CAGCCACTGGATCCAGCGCCCGCAGTGACTCCCGAGGCCAGTCACCTGTTGGAGGATCCCGATGAAGAGA
CGAGCCAGGCTGTCAAAGCCCTTCGGGAGATGGCCGATACTGTGATTCCCCAGAAGGAAGAGGCTGCAAT
CTGTGGCCAAATGGACCTTTCCCATCCGCCCCCAAGGGGCCATCTGGATGAGCTGACAACCACACTTGAG
TCCATGACCGAGGATCTGAACCTGGACTCACCCCTGACCCCGGAATTGAACGAGATTCTGGATACCTTCC
TGAACGACGAGTGCCTCTTGCATGCCATGCATATCAGCACAGGACTGTCCATCTTCGACACATCTCTGTT
TGGCGGTTCCGGCGGAGGGTCGATGGACAAGAAGTACAGCATCGGCCTGGCCATCGGCACCAACTCTGTA
GGCTGGGCCGTGATCACCGACGAGTACAAGGTGCCCAGCAAGAAATTCAAGGTGCTGGGCAACACCGACC
GGCACAGCATCAAGAAGAACCTGATCGGCGCCCTGCTGTTCGACAGCGGAGAAACAGCCGAGGCCACCCG
GCTGAAGAGAACCGCCAGAAGAAGATACACCAGACGGAAGAACCGGATCTGCTATCTGCAAGAGATCTTC
AGCAACGAGATGGCCAAGGTGGACGACAGCTTCTTCCACAGACTGGAAGAGTCCTTCCTGGTGGAAGAGG
ATAAGAAGCACGAGCGGCACCCCATCTTCGGCAACATCGTGGACGAGGTGGCCTACCACGAGAAGTACCC
CACCATCTACCACCTGAGAAAGAAACTGGTGGACAGCACCGACAAGGCCGACCTGCGGCTGATCTATCTG
GCCCTGGCCCACATGATCAAGTTCCGGGGCCACTTCCTGATCGAGGGCGACCTGAACCCCGACAACAGCG
ACGTGGACAAGCTGTTCATCCAGCTGGTGCAGACCTACAACCAGCTGTTCGAGGAAAACCCCATCAACGC
CGGCGGCGTGGACGCCAAGGCCATCCTGTCTGCCAGACTGAGCAAGAGCAGACGGCTGGAAAATCTGATC
GCCCAGCTGCCCGGCGAGAAGAAGAATGGCCTGTTCGGCAACCTGATTGCCCTGAGCCTGGGCCTGACCC
CCAACTTCAAGAGCAACTTCGACCTGGCCGAGGATGCCAAACTGCAGCTGAGCAAGGACACCTACGACGA
CGACCTGGACAACCTGCTGGCCCAGATCGGCGACCAGTACGCCGACCTGTTTCTGGCCGCCAAGAACCTG
TCCGACGCCATCCTGCTGAGCGACATCCTGAGAGTGAACACCGAGATCACCAAGGCCCCCCTGAGCGCCT
CTATGATCAAGAGATACGACGAGCACCACCAGGACCTGACCCTGCTGAAAGCTCTCGTGCGGCAGCAGCT
GCCTGAGAAGTACAAAGAGATTTTCTTCGACCAGAGCAAGAACGGCTACGCCGGCTACATCGATGGCGGA
GCCAGCCAGGAAGAGTTCTACAAGTTCATCAAGCCCATCCTGGAAAAGATGGACGGCACCGAGGAACTGC
TCGTGAAGCTGAACAGAGAGGACCTGCTGCGGAAGCAGCGGACCTTCGACAACGGCAGCATCCCCCACCA
GATCCACCTGGGAGAGCTGCACGCCATTCTGCGGCGGCAGGAAGATTTTTACCCATTCCTGAAGGACAAC
CGGGAAAAGATCGAGAAGATCCTGACCTTCCGCATCCCCTACTACGTGGGCCCTCTGGCCAGGGGAAACA
GCAGATTCGCCTGGATGACCAGAAAGAGCGAGGAAACCATCACCCCCTGGAACTTCGAGGAAGTGGTGGA
CAAGGGCGCCAGCGCCCAGAGCTTCATCGAGCGGATGACCAACTTCGATAAGAACCTGCCCAACGAGAAG
GTGCTGCCCAAGCACAGCCTGCTGTACGAGTACTTCACCGTGTACAACGAGCTGACCAAAGTGAAATACG
TGACCGAGGGAATGAGAAAGCCCGCCTTCCTGAGCGGCGAGCAGAAAAAAGCCATCGTGGACCTGCTGTT
CAAGACCAACCGGAAAGTGACCGTGAAGCAGCTGAAAGAGGACTACTTCAAGAAAATCGAGTGCTTCGAC
TCCGTGGAAATCTCCGGCGTGGAAGATCGGTTCAACGCCTCCCTGGGCACATACCACGATCTGCTGAAAA
TTATCAAGGACAAGGACTTCCTGGACAATGAGGAAAACGAGGACATTCTGGAAGATATCGTGCTGACCCT
GACACTGTTTGAGGACAGAGAGATGATCGAGGAACGGCTGAAAACCTATGCCCACCTGTTCGACGACAAA
GTGATGAAGCAGCTGAAGCGGCGGAGATACACCGGCTGGGGCAGGCTGAGCCGGAAGCTGATCAACGGCA
TCCGGGACAAGCAGTCCGGCAAGACAATCCTGGATTTCCTGAAGTCCGACGGCTTCGCCAACAGAAACTT
CATGCAGCTGATCCACGACGACAGCCTGACCTTTAAAGAGGACATCCAGAAAGCCCAGGTGTCCGGCCAG
GGCGATAGCCTGCACGAGCACATTGCCAATCTGGCCGGCAGCCCCGCCATTAAGAAGGGCATCCTGCAGA
CAGTGAAGGTGGTGGACGAGCTCGTGAAAGTGATGGGCCGGCACAAGCCCGAGAACATCGTGATCGAAAT
GGCCAGAGAGAACCAGACCACCCAGAAGGGACAGAAGAACAGCCGCGAGAGAATGAAGCGGATCGAAGAG
GGCATCAAAGAGCTGGGCAGCCAGATCCTGAAAGAACACCCCGTGGAAAACACCCAGCTGCAGAACGAGA
AGCTGTACCTGTACTACCTGCAGAATGGGCGGGATATGTACGTGGACCAGGAACTGGACATCAACCGGCT
GTCCGACTACGATGTGGACGCTATCGTGCCTCAGAGCTTTCTGAAGGACGACTCCATCGATAACAAAGTG
CTGACTCGGAGCGACAAGAACCGGGGCAAGAGCGACAACGTGCCCTCCGAAGAGGTCGTGAAGAAGATGA
AGAACTACTGGCGCCAGCTGCTGAATGCCAAGCTGATTACCCAGAGGAAGTTCGACAATCTGACCAAGGC
CGAGAGAGGCGGCCTGAGCGAACTGGATAAGGCCGGCTTCATCAAGAGACAGCTGGTGGAAACCCGGCAG
ATCACAAAGCACGTGGCACAGATCCTGGACTCCCGGATGAACACTAAGTACGACGAGAACGACAAACTGA
TCCGGGAAGTGAAAGTGATCACCCTGAAGTCCAAGCTGGTGTCCGATTTCCGGAAGGATTTCCAGTTTTA
CAAAGTGCGCGAGATCAACAACTACCACCACGCCCACGACGCCTACCTGAACGCCGTCGTGGGAACCGCC
CTGATCAAAAAGTACCCTAAGCTGGAAAGCGAGTTCGTGTACGGCGACTACAAGGTGTACGACGTGCGGA
AGATGATCGCCAAGAGCGAGCAGGAAATCGGCAAGGCTACCGCCAAGTACTTCTTCTACAGCAACATCAT
GAACTTTTTCAAGACCGAGATTACCCTGGCCAACGGCGAGATCCGGAAGCGGCCTCTGATCGAGACAAAC
GGCGAAACAGGCGAGATCGTGTGGGATAAGGGCCGGGACTTTGCCACCGTGCGGAAAGTGCTGTCTATGC
CCCAAGTGAATATCGTGAAAAAGACCGAGGTGCAGACAGGCGGCTTCAGCAAAGAGTCTATCCTGCCCAA
GAGGAACAGCGACAAGCTGATCGCCAGAAAGAAGGACTGGGACCCTAAGAAGTACGGCGGCTTCGACAGC
CCCACCGTGGCCTATTCTGTGCTGGTGGTGGCCAAAGTGGAAAAGGGCAAGTCCAAGAAACTGAAGAGTG
TGAAAGAGCTGCTGGGGATCACCATCATGGAAAGAAGCAGCTTCGAGAAGAATCCCATCGACTTTCTGGA
AGCCAAGGGCTACAAAGAAGTGAAAAAGGACCTGATCATCAAGCTGCCTAAGTACTCCCTGTTCGAGCTG
GAAAACGGCCGGAAGAGAATGCTGGCCTCTGCCGGCGAACTGCAGAAGGGAAACGAACTGGCCCTGCCCT
CCAAATATGTGAACTTCCTGTACCTGGCCAGCCACTATGAGAAGCTGAAGGGCTCCCCCGAGGATAATGA
GCAGAAACAGCTGTTTGTGGAACAGCACAAACACTACCTGGACGAGATCATCGAGCAGATCAGCGAGTTC
TCCAAGAGAGTGATCCTGGCCGACGCTAATCTGGACAAGGTGCTGAGCGCCTACAACAAGCACAGAGACA
AGCCTATCAGAGAGCAGGCCGAGAATATCATCCACCTGTTTACCCTGACCAATCTGGGAGCCCCTGCCGC
CTTCAAGTACTTTGACACCACCATCGACCGGAAGAGGTACACCAGCACCAAAGAGGTGCTGGACGCCACC
CTGATCCACCAGAGCATCACCGGCCTGTACGAGACACGGATCGACCTGTCTCAGCTGGGAGGCGACGCCT
ATCCCTATGACGTGCCCGATTATGCCAGCCTGGGCAGCGGCTCCCCCAAGAAAAAACGCAAGGTGGAAGA
TCCTAAGAAAAAGCGGAAAGTGGACGGCATTGGTAGTGGGAGCAACGGCAGCAGCGGATCCGCTACTAAC
TTCAGCCTGCTGAAGCAGGCTGGAGACGTGGAGGAGAACCCTGGACCTATGAGCGAGCTGATTAAGGAGA
ACATGCACATGAAGCTGTACATGGAGGGCACCGTGGACAACCATCACTTCAAGTGCACATCCGAGGGCGA
AGGCAAGCCCTACGAGGGCACCCAGACCATGAGAATCAAGGTGGTCGAGGGCGGCCCTCTCCCCTTCGCC
TTCGACATCCTGGCTACTAGCTTCCTCTACGGCAGCAAGACCTTCATCAACCACACCCAGGGCATCCCCG
ACTTCTTCAAGCAGTCCTTCCCTGAGGGCTTCACATGGGAGAGAGTCACCACATACGAAGACGGGGGCGT
GCTGACCGCTACCCAGGACACCAGCCTCCAGGACGGCTGCCTCATCTACAACGTCAAGATCAGAGGGGTG
AACTTCACATCCAACGGCCCTGTGATGCAGAAGAAAACACTCGGCTGGGAGGCCTTCACCGAGACGCTGT
ACCCCGCTGACGGCGGCCTGGAAGGCAGAAACGACATGGCCCTGAAGCTCGTGGGCGGGAGCCATCTGAT
CGCAAACATCAAGACCACATATAGATCCAAGAAACCCGCTAAGAACCTCAAGATGCCTGGCGTCTACTAT
GTGGACTACAGACTGGAAAGAATCAAGGAGGCCAACAACGAGACCTACGTCGAGCAGCACGAGGTGGCAG
TGGCCAGATACTGCGACCTCCCTAGCAAACTGGGGCACAAGCTTAATTAATGTACAAGGCGGCCGCGTCG
ACAATCAACCTCTGGATTACAAAATTTGTGAAAGATTGACTGGTATTCTTAACTATGTTGCTCCTTTTAC
GCTATGTGGATACGCTGCTTTAATGCCTTTGTATCATGCTATTGCTTCCCGTATGGCTTTCATTTTCTCC
TCCTTGTATAAATCCTGGTTGCTGTCTCTTTATGAGGAGTTGTGGCCCGTTGTCAGGCAACGTGGCGTGG
TGTGCACTGTGTTTGCTGACGCAACCCCCACTGGTTGGGGCATTGCCACCACCTGTCAGCTCCTTTCCGG
GACTTTCGCTTTCCCCCTCCCTATTGCCACGGCGGAACTCATCGCCGCCTGCCTTGCCCGCTGCTGGACA
GGGGCTCGGCTGTTGGGCACTGACAATTCCGTGGTGTTGTCGGGGAAGCTGACGTCCTTTCCATGGCTGC
TCGCCTGTGTTGCCACCTGGATTCTGCGCGGGACGTCCTTCTGCTACGTCCCTTCGGCCCTCAATCCAGC
GGACCTTCCTTCCCGCGGCCTGCTGCCGGCTCTGCGGCCTCTTCCGCGTCTTCGCCTTCGCCCTCAGACG
AGTCGGATCTCCCTTTGGGCCGCCTCCCCGCACGCGTGGCCTCCGCGCCGGGTTTTGGCGCCTCCCGCGG
GCGCCCCCCTCCTCACGGCGAGCGCTGCCACGTCAGACGAAGGGCGCAGCGAGCGTCCTGATCCTTCCGC
CCGGACGCTCAGGACAGCGGCCCGCTGCTCATAAGACTCGGCCTTAGAACCCCAGTATCAGCAGAAGGAC
ATTTTAGGACGGGACTTGGGTGACTCTAGGGCACTGGTTTTCTTTCCAGAGAGCGGAACAGGCGAGGAAA
AGTAGTCCCTTCTCGGCGATTCTGCGGAGGGATCTCCGTGGGGCGGTGAACGCCGATGATTATATAAGGA
CGCGCCGGGTGTGGCACAGCTAGTTCCGTCGCAGCCGGGATTTGGGTCGCGGTTCTTGTTTGTGGATCGC
TGTGATCGTCACTTGGTGAGTAGCGGGCTGCTGGGCTGGCCGGGGCTTTCGTGGCCGCCGGGCCGCTCGG
TGGGACGGAAGCGTGTGGAGAGACCGCCAAGGGCTGTAGTCTGGGTCCGCGAGCAAGGTTGCCCTGAACT
GGGGGTTGGGGGGAGCGCAGCAAAATGGCGGCTGTTCCCGAGTCTTGAATGGAAGACGCTTGTGAGGCGG
GCTGTGAGGTCGTTGAAACAAGGTGGGGGGCATGGTGGGCGGCAAGAACCCAAGGTCTTGAGGCCTTCGC
TAATGCGGGAAAGCTCTTATTCGGGTGAGATGGGCTGGGGCACCATCTGGGGACCCTGACGTGAAGTTTG
TCACTGACTGGAGAACTCGGTTTGTCGTCTGTTGCGGGGGCGGCAGTTATGGCGGTGCCGTTGGGCAGTG
CACCCGTACCTTTGGGAGCGCGCGCCCTCGTCGTGTCGTGACGTCACCCGTTCTGTTGGCTTATAATGCA
GGGTGGGGCCACCTGCCGGTAGGTGTGCGGTAGGCTTTTCTCCGTCGCAGGACGCAGGGTTCGGGCCTAG
GGTAGGCTCTCCTGAATCGACAGGCGCCGGACCTCTGGTGAGGGGAGGGATAAGTGAGGCGTCAGTTTCT
TTGGTCGGTTTTATGTACCTATCTTCTTAAGTAGCTGAAGCTCCGGTTTTGAACTATGCGCTCGGGGTTG
GCGAGTGTGTTTTGTGAAGTTTTTTAGGCACCTTTTGAAATGTAATCATTTGGGTCAATATGTAATTTTC
AGTGTTAGACTAGTAAATTGTCCGCTAAATTCTGGCCGTTTTTGGCTTTTTTGTTAGACGCTAGCGGATC
CATAACTTCGTATAGTATACATTATACGAAGTTATGCCACCATGTCTAGGCTGGACAAGAGCAAAGTCAT
AAACGGAGCTCTGGAATTACTCAATGGTGTCGGTATCGAAGGCCTGACGACAAGGAAACTCGCTCAAAAG
CTGGGAGTTGAGCAGCCTACCCTGTACTGGCACGTGAAGAACAAGCGGGCCCTGCTCGATGCCCTGCCAA
TCGAGATGCTGGACAGGCATCATACCCACTTCTGCCCCCTGGAAGGCGAGTCATGGCAAGACTTTCTGCG
GAACAACGCCAAGTCATACCGCTGTGCTCTCCTCTCACATCGCGACGGGGCTAAAGTGCATCTCGGCACC
CGCCCAACAGAGAAACAGTACGAAACCCTGGAAAATCAGCTCGCGTTCCTGTGTCAGCAAGGCTTCTCCC
TGGAGAACGCACTGTACGCTCTGTCCGCCGTGGGCCACTTTACACTGGGCTGCGTATTGGAGGAACAGGA
GCATCAAGTAGCAAAAGAGGAAAGAGAGACACCTACCACCGATTCTATGCCCCCACTTCTGAGACAAGCA
ATTGAGCTGTTCGACCGGCAGGGAGCCGAACCTGCCTTCCTTTTCGGCCTGGAACTAATCATATGTGGCC
TGGAGAAACAGCTAAAGTGCGAAAGCGGCGGGCCGACCGACGCCCTTGACGATTTTGACTTAGACATGCT
CCCAGCCGATGCCCTTGACGATTTTGACCTTGACATGCTCCCCGGGTAAATAACTTCGTATAGTATACAT
TATACGAAGTTATGGATCCGCGGCCGCAAATTCCGCCCCTCTCCCTCCCCCCCCCCTAACGTTACTGGCC
GAAGCCGCTTGGAATAAGGCCGGTGTGCGTTTGTCTATATGTTATTTTCCACCATATTGCCGTCTTTTGG
CAATGTGAGGGCCCGGAAACCTGGCCCTGTCTTCTTGACGAGCATTCCTAGGGGTCTTTCCCCTCTCGCC
AAAGGAATGCAAGGTCTGTTGAATGTCGTGAAGGAAGCAGTTCCTCTGGAAGCTTCTTGAAGACAAACAA
CGTCTGTAGCGACCCTTTGCAGGCAGCGGAACCCCCCACCTGGCGACAGGTGCCTCTGCGGCCAAAAGCC
ACGTGTATAAGATACACCTGCAAAGGCGGCACAACCCCAGTGCCACGTTGTGAGTTGGATAGTTGTGGAA
AGAGTCAAATGGCTCTCCTCAAGCGTATTCAACAAGGGGCTGAAGGATGCCCAGAAGGTACCCCATTGTA
TGGGATCTGATCTGGGGCCTCGGTGCACATGCTTTACATGTGTTTAGTCGAGGTTAAAAAAACGTCTAGG
CCCCCCGAACCACGGGGACGTGGTTTTCCTTTGAAAAACACGATAATACCATGGCCACCGAGTACAAGCC
CACGGTGCGCCTCGCCACCCGCGACGACGTCCCCCGGGCCGTACGCACCCTCGCCGCCGCGTTCGCCGAC
TACCCCGCCACGCGCCACACCGTCGATCCGGACCGCCACATCGAGCGGGTCACCGAGCTGCAAGAACTCT
TCCTCACGCGCGTCGGGCTCGACATCGGCAAGGTGTGGGTCGCGGACGACGGCGCCGCGGTGGCGGTCTG
GACCACGCCGGAGAGCGTCGAAGCGGGGGCGGTGTTCGCCGAGATCGGCCCGCGCATGGCCGAGTTGAGC
GGTTCCCGGCTGGCCGCGCAGCAACAGATGGAAGGCCTCCTGGCGCCGCACCGGCCCAAGGAGCCCGCGT
GGTTCCTGGCCACCGTCGGCGTCTCGCCCGACCACCAGGGCAAGGGTCTGGGCAGCGCCGTCGTGCTCCC
CGGAGTGGAGGCGGCCGAGCGCGCCGGGGTGCCCGCCTTCCTGGAGACCTCCGCGCCCCGCAACCTCCCC
TTCTACGAGCGGCTCGGCTTCACCGTCACCGCCGACGTCGAGGTGCCCGAAGGACCGCGCACCTGGTGCA
TGACCCGCAAGCCCGGTGCCGTCGACAATCAACCTCTGGATTACAAAATTTGTGAAAGATTGACTGGTAT
TCTTAACTATGTTGCTCCTTTTACGCTATGTGGATACGCTGCTTTAATGCCTTTGTATCATGCGTTAACT
AACTAAACTTGTTTATTGCAGCTTATAATGGTTACAAATAAAGCAATAGCATCACAAATTTCACAAATAA
AGCATTTTTTTCACTGCATTCTAGTTGTGGTTTGTCCAAACTCATCAATGTATCTTATCATGTCTGGAAT
TGACTCAAATGATGTCAATTAGTCTATCAGAAGCTCATCTGGTCTCCCTTCCGGGGGACAAGACATCCCT
GTTTAATATTTAAACAGCAGTGTTCCCAAACTGGGTTCTTATATCCCTTGCTCTGGTCAACCAGGTTGCA
GGGTTTCCTGTCCTCACAGGAACGAAGTCCCTAAAGAAACAGTGGCAGCCAGGTTTAGCCCCGGAATTGA
CTGGATTCCTTTTTTAGGGCCCATTGGTATGGCTTTTTCCCCGTATCCCCCCAGGTGTCTGCAGGCTCAA
AGAGCAGCGAGAAGCGTTCAGAGGAAAGCGATCCCGTGCCACCTTCCCCGTGCCCGGGCTGTCCCCGCAC
GCTGCCGGCTCGGGGATGCGGGGGGAGCGCCGGACCGGAGCGGAGCCCCGGGCGGCTCGCTGCTGCCCCC
TAGCGGGGGAGGGACGTAATTACATCCCTGGGGGCTTTGGGGGGGGGCTGTCCCTGATATCTATAACAAG
AAAATATATATATAATAAGTTATCACGTAAGTAGAACATGAAATAACAATATAATTATCGTATGAGTTAA
ATCTTAAAAGTCACGTAAAAGATAATCATGCGTCATTTTGACTCACGCGGTCGTTATAGTTCAAAATCAG
TGACACTTACCGCATTGACAAGCACGCCTCACGGGAGCTCCAAGCGGCGACTGAGATGTCCTAAATGCAC
AGCGACGGATTCGCGCTATTTAGAAAGAGAGAGCAATATTTCAAGAATGCATGCGTCAATTTTACGCAGA
CTATCTTTCTAGGGTTAATCTAGCTGCATCAGGATCATATCGTCGGGTCTTTTTTCCGGCTCAGTCATCG
CCCAAGCTGGCGCTATCTGGGCATCGGGGAGGAAGAAGCCCGTGCCTTTTCCCGCGAGGTTGAAGCGGCA
TGGAAAGAGTTTGCCGAGGATGACTGCTGCTGCATTGACGTTGAGCGAAAACGCACGTTTACCATGATGA
TTCGGGAAGGTGTGGCCATGCACGCCTTTAACGGTGAACTGTTCGTTCAGGCCACCTGGGATACCAGTTC
GTCGCGGCTTTTCCGGACACAGTTCCGGATGGTCAGCCCGAAGCGCATCAGCAACCCGAACAATACCGGC
GACAGCCGGAACTGCCGTGCCGGTGTGCAGATTAATGACAGCGGTGCGGCGCTGGGATATTACGTCAGCG
AGGACGGGTATCCTGGCTGGATGCCGCAGAAATGGACATGGATACCCCGTGAGTTACCCGGCGGGCGCGC
TTGGCGTAATCATGGTCATAGCTGTTTCCTGTGTGAAATTGTTATCCGCTCACAATTCCACACAACATAC
GAGCCGGAAGCATAAAGTGTAAAGCCTGGGGTGCCTAATGAGTGAGCTAACTCACATTAATTGCGTTGCG
CTCACTGCCCGCTTTCCAGTCGGGAAACCTGTCGTGCCAGCTGCATTAATGAATCGGCCAACGCGCGGGG
AGAGGCGGTTTGCGTATTGGGCGCTCTTCCGCTTCCTCGCTCACTGACTCGCTGCGCTCGGTCGTTCGGC
TGCGGCGAGCGGTATCAGCTCACTCAAAGGCGGTAATACGGTTATCCACAGAATCAGGGGATAACGCAGG
AAAGAACATGTGAGCAAAAGGCCAGCAAAAGGCCAGGAACCGTAAAAAGGCCGCGTTGCTGGCGTTTTTC
CATAGGCTCCGCCCCCCTGACGAGCATCACAAAAATCGACGCTCAAGTCAGAGGTGGCGAAACCCGACAG
GACTATAAAGATACCAGGCGTTTCCCCCTGGAAGCTCCCTCGTGCGCTCTCCTGTTCCGACCCTGCCGCT
TACCGGATACCTGTCCGCCTTTCTCCCTTCGGGAAGCGTGGCGCTTTCTCATAGCTCACGCTGTAGGTAT
CTCAGTTCGGTGTAGGTCGTTCGCTCCAAGCTGGGCTGTGTGCACGAACCCCCCGTTCAGCCCGACCGCT
GCGCCTTATCCGGTAACTATCGTCTTGAGTCCAACCCGGTAAGACACGACTTATCGCCACTGGCAGCAGC
CACTGGTAACAGGATTAGCAGAGCGAGGTATGTAGGCGGTGCTACAGAGTTCTTGAAGTGGTGGCCTAAC
TACGGCTACACTAGAAGAACAGTATTTGGTATCTGCGCTCTGCTGAAGCCAGTTACCTTCGGAAAAAGAG
TTGGTAGCTCTTGATCCGGCAAACAAACCACCGCTGGTAGCGGTGGTTTTTTTGTTTGCAAGCAGCAGAT
TACGCGCAGAAAAAAAGGATCTCAAGAAGATCCTTTGATCTTTTCTACGGGGTCTGACGCTCAGTGGAAC
GAAAACTCACGTTAAGGGATTTTGGTCATGAGATTATCAAAAAGGATCTTCACCTAGATCCTTTTAAATT
AAAAATGAAGTTTTAAATCAATCTAAAGTATATATGAGTAAACTTGGTCTGACAGTTACCAATGCTTAAT
CAGTGAGGCACCTATCTCAGCGATCTGTCTATTTCGTTCATCCATAGTTGCCTGACTCCCCGTCGTGTAG
ATAACTACGATACGGGAGGGCTTACCATCTGGCCCCAGTGCTGCAATGATACCGCGAGACCCACGCTCAC
CGGCTCCAGATTTATCAGCAATAAACCAGCCAGCCGGAAGGGCCGAGCGCAGAAGTGGTCCTGCAACTTT
ATCCGCCTCCATCCAGTCTATTAATTGTTGCCGGGAAGCTAGAGTAAGTAGTTCGCCAGTTAATAGTTTG
CGCAACGTTGTTGCCATTGCTACAGGCATCGTGGTGTCACGCTCGTCGTTTGGTATGGCTTCATTCAGCT
CCGGTTCCCAACGATCAAGGCGAGTTACATGATCCCCCATGTTGTGCAAAAAAGCGGTTAGCTCCTTCGG
TCCTCCGATCGTTGTCAGAAGTAAGTTGGCCGCAGTGTTATCACTCATGGTTATGGCAGCACTGCATAAT
TCTCTTACTGTCATGCCATCCGTAAGATGCTTTTCTGTGACTGGTGAGTACTCAACCAAGTCATTCTGAG
AATAGTGTATGCGGCGACCGAGTTGCTCTTGCCCGGCG
Features (pLannotate 1.2.2; 26 found; start..end, strand, type, name):
    249..353     -  promoter       AmpR promoter: bla
    406..834     -  rep_origin     f1 ori (sequence partly withheld): f1 bacteriophage origin of replication; arrow indicates direction of (+) strand synthesis
    839..994     -  CDS            lacZα (fragment): LacZα fragment of β-galactosidase; lacZ fragment
    996..1115    +  CDS            B (fragment): PORTL_LAMBD - Experimental evidence at protein level: Swiss-Prot protein existence level 1. Forms the portal vertex of the capsid (PubMed:6228056, PubMed:6232391). This portal plays critical roles in head assembly, genome packaging, neck/tail attachment, and genome ejection (Probable). The portal protein multimerizes as a single ring-shaped homododecamer arranged around a central channel (PubMed:6232391). Binds to the terminase subunits to form the packaging machine (PubMed:7799432). From Escherichia phage lambda (Bacteriophage lambda).
   1613..1891    +  promoter       tight TRE promoter (fragment): Tet-responsive promoter PTight, consisting of seven tet operator sequences followed by the minimal CMV promoter
   2128..2907    +  CDS            RELA (fragment): TF65_HUMAN - Also known as NFKB3. Experimental evidence at protein level: Swiss-Prot protein existence level 1. NF-kappa-B is a pleiotropic transcription factor present in almost all cell types and is the endpoint of a series of signal transduction events that are initiated by a vast array of stimuli related to many biological processes such as inflammation, immunity, differentiation, cell growth, tumorigenesis and apoptosis. NF-kappa-B is a homo- or heterodimeric complex formed by the Rel-like domain- containing proteins RELA/p65, RELB, NFKB1/p105, NFKB1/p50, REL and NFKB2/p52. The heterodime
   2926..3495    +  CDS            Rta AD: transcriptional activation domain from the human herpesvirus 4 (Epstein-Barr virus) replication and transcription activator Rta/BRLF1 (Hardwick et al., 1992; Chavez et al., 2015)
   3517..7620    +  CDS            Cas9: Cas9 (Csn1) endonuclease from the Streptococcus pyogenes Type II CRISPR/Cas system generates RNA-guided double strand breaks in DNA
   7813..8514    +  CDS            TagBFP: monomeric blue fluorescent protein mammalian codon-optimized
   8537..9125    +  misc_feature   WPRE: woodchuck hepatitis virus posttranscriptional regulatory element
   9132..10343   +  promoter       UbC promoter: human ubiquitin C promoter
  10356..10389   +  protein_bind   loxP511: Cre-mediated recombination occurs in the 8-bp core sequence (GTATACAT). loxP511 sites are compatible with each other, but incompatible with wild-type loxP sites. Cre recombinase
  10396..11103   +  CDS            rtTA3: reverse tetracycline transactivator 3 activates expression from Tet-responsive promoters in the presence of doxycycline
  11104..11137   +  protein_bind   loxP511: Cre-mediated recombination occurs in the 8-bp core sequence (GTATACAT). loxP511 sites are compatible with each other, but incompatible with wild-type loxP sites. Cre recombinase
  11160..11732   +  misc_feature   IRES: internal ribosome entry site (IRES) of the encephalomyocarditis virus (EMCV)
  11741..12334   +  CDS            PuroR: puromycin N-acetyltransferase; pac from Streptomyces alboniger; confers resistance to puromycin
  12341..12447   +  misc_feature   WPRE (fragment): woodchuck hepatitis virus posttranscriptional regulatory element
  12460..12581   +  polyA_signal   SV40 poly(A) signal: SV40 polyadenylation signal
  12599..12691   +  ncRNA          G-CSF SLDE: Accession: RF00183 - G-CSF factor stem-loop destabilising element (SLDE)
  13388..13855   +  CDS            B (fragment): PORTL_LAMBD - Experimental evidence at protein level: Swiss-Prot protein existence level 1. Forms the portal vertex of the capsid (PubMed:6228056, PubMed:6232391). This portal plays critical roles in head assembly, genome packaging, neck/tail attachment, and genome ejection (Probable). The portal protein multimerizes as a single ring-shaped homododecamer arranged around a central channel (PubMed:6232391). Binds to the terminase subunits to form the packaging machine (PubMed:7799432). From Escherichia phage lambda (Bacteriophage lambda).
  13891..13913   -  protein_bind   lac operator (fragment): The lac repressor binds to the lac operator to inhibit transcription in E. coli. This inhibition can be relieved by adding lactose or isopropyl-β-D-thiogalactopyranoside (IPTG). lac repressor encoded by lacI
  13917..13947   -  promoter       lac promoter: promoter for the E. coli lac operon
  13962..13983   -  protein_bind   CAP binding site: CAP binding activates transcription in the presence of cAMP. E. coli catabolite activator protein
  13996..14088   -  CDS            lacI (fragment): lac repressor; lacI; The lac repressor binds to the lac operator to inhibit transcription in E. coli. This inhibition can be relieved by adding lactose or isopropyl-β-D-thiogalactopyranoside (IPTG).
  14271..14859   -  rep_origin     ori: high-copy-number ColE1/pMB1/pBR322/pUC origin of replication
  15030..248     -  CDS            AmpR (across the origin): β-lactamase; bla; confers resistance to ampicillin, carbenicillin, and related antibiotics
