[The description below was written by a language model from this plasmid's Addgene catalogue record and pLannotate feature annotations shown in this document.]
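Description:
PiggyBac dCas9-VPR is a roughly 15.6 kb mammalian CRISPR activation plasmid built on a piggyBac transposon backbone. It is designed for stable genomic integration and doxycycline-inducible expression of a VPR-dCas9-HA-TagBFP fusion. In bacteria it is maintained through a high-copy ColE1/pUC-type origin and ampicillin resistance (bla), and an f1 origin and lacZα/lac promoter remnants from the cloning backbone are also present. The automated annotation does not label the piggyBac terminal repeats. The short "lambda B" fragments flanking the cargo are probably spurious database matches, so the transposon ends rest on the catalogue description, not the feature table.

The cargo contains two transcription units in the same orientation. The first is driven by a tight TRE promoter, made of tet operator repeats upstream of a minimal CMV promoter. It encodes the activator module followed by Streptococcus pyogenes Cas9, which the record describes as catalytically dead, then a C-terminal HA tag and TagBFP. The annotated activator parts are the RELA/p65 segment and the Epstein-Barr virus Rta activation domain; the VP64 part of VPR is not separately annotated. A WPRE follows this unit to enhance transcript expression. The second unit uses the human UbC promoter to express rtTA3, which is flanked by two loxP511 sites. An EMCV IRES links rtTA3 to the puromycin resistance gene, and the unit ends with an SV40 polyadenylation signal. Constitutive rtTA3 activates the TRE promoter only when doxycycline is present, puromycin selects for integrants, and blue fluorescence reports induction. With co-delivered guide RNAs, the construct is used for inducible targeted activation of genes or regulatory elements. The associated study concerned perturbation of retroviral LTRs in human cells.
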