Addgene plasmid #191269: PiggyBac dCas9-VPR
Purpose: piggyBac integration and dox-inducible expression of VPR-dCas9-HA-tagBFP
Depositing lab: Joanna Wysocka. Depositing organization: Stanford University. Publication: Systematic perturbation of retroviral LTRs reveals widespread long-range effects on human gene regulation. Fuentes DR, Swigut T, Wysocka J. Elife. 2018 Aug 2;7. pii: 35989. doi: 10.7554/eLife.35989. PubMed 30070637.
Backbone
  Vector backbone: piggyBac
  Total vector size (bp): 15639
  Vector type: Mammalian Expression, CRISPR
  Selectable markers: Puromycin
Growth in bacteria
  Bacterial resistance: Ampicillin, 100 μg/mL
  Growth temperature: 30°C
  Growth strain: NEB Stable
  Copy number: High Copy
Gene/Insert 1
  Gene/Insert name: VPR-dCas9-HA-tagBFP
  Species: Synthetic; Streptococcus pyogenes
  Tag / fusion protein: HA (C terminal on insert); tagBFP (C terminal on insert)
  Cloning method: Gibson Cloning
  Sequencing primers: 5′ GTAAAACGACGGCCAGT
Gene/Insert 2
  Gene/Insert name: rtTA3-IRES-PURO
  Species: Synthetic
  Insert size (bp): 1939
  Cloning method: Gibson Cloning
  Sequencing primers: 5′ AAATTTGTGAAAGATTGAC
Terms and licenses: Academic/Nonprofit Terms; Industry Terms: Not Available to Industry
Depositor comments: This plasmid was cloned by Dr. Daniel Fuentes.
How to cite: PiggyBac dCas9-VPR was a gift from Joanna Wysocka (Addgene plasmid # 191269 ; http://n2t.net/addgene:191269 ; RRID:Addgene_191269)
